>Addgene plasmid #158402 | pYPQ144-ZmUbi-tRNA | addgene full sequence | sequence record 330916 | Addgene NGS Result
CTGCAGGGATCCCCAAGTGGTGGCTATCGAGACCGGCGCCGCTACAGGGCGCGTCCCATTCGCCATTCAG
GCTGCGCAACTGTTGGGAAGGGCGATCGGTGCGGGCCTCTTCGCTATTACGCCAGCTGGCGAAAGGGGGA
TGTGCTGCAAGGCGATTAAGTTGGGTAACGCCAGGGTTTTCCCAGTCACGACGTTGTAAAACGACGGCCA
GTGAGCGCGCGTAATACGACTCACTATAGGGCGAATTGGGTACCGGGCCCCCCCTCGAGGTCCTCCAGCT
TTTGTTCCCTTTAGTGAGGGTTAATTGCGCGCTTGGCGTAATCATGGTCATAGCTGTTTCCTGTGTGAAA
TTGTTATCCGCTCACAATTCCACACAACATACGAGCCGGAAGCATAAAGTGTAAAGCCTGGGGTGCCTAA
TGAGTGAGCTAACTCACATTAATTGCGTTGCGCTCACTGCCCGCTTTCCACCGGTGGTCTCTTGTTAACA
AAGCACCAGTGGTCTAGTGGTAGAATAGTACCCTGCCACGGTACAGACCCGGGTTCGATTCCCGGCTGGT
GCAACTAGTTTTTTTGCTAGCAGATCTAAGGGCGAATTCGACCCAGCTTTCTTGTACAAAGTTGGCATTA
TAAAAAATAATTGCTCATCAATTTGTTGCAACGAACAGGTCACTATCAGTCAAAATAAAATCATTATTTG
CCATCCAGCTGATATCCCCTATAGTGAGTCGTATTACATGGTCATAGCATCCCCTATAGTGAGTCGTATT
ACATGGTCATAGCTGTTTCCTGGCAGCTCTGGCCCGTGTCTCAAAATCTCTGATGTTACATTGCACAAGA
TAAAAATATATCATCATGCCTCCTCTGGACCAGCCAGGACAGAAATGCCTCGACTTCGCTGCTACCCAAG
GTTGCCGGGTGACGCACACCGTGGAAACGGATGAAGGCACGAACCCAGTGGACATAAGCCTGTTCGGTTC
GTAAGCTGTAATGCAAGTAGCGTATGCGCTCACGCAACTGGTCCAGAACCTTGACCGAACGCAGCGGTGG
TAACGGCGCAGTGGCGGTTTTCATGGCTTGTTATGACTGTTTTTTTGGGGTACAGTCTATGCCTCGGGCA
TCCAAGCAGCAAGCGCGTTACGCCGTGGGTCGATGTTTGATGTTATGGAGCAGCAACGATGTTACGCAGC
AGGGCAGTCGCCCTAAAACAAAGTTAAACATTATGAGGGAAGCGGTGATCGCCGAAGTATCGACTCAACT
ATCAGAGGTAGTTGGCGTCATCGAGCGCCATCTCGAACCGACGTTGCTGGCCGTACATTTGTACGGCTCC
GCAGTGGATGGCGGCCTGAAGCCACACAGTGATATTGATTTGCTGGTTACGGTGACCGTAAGGCTTGATG
AAACAACGCGGCGAGCTTTGATCAACGACCTTTTGGAAACTTCGGCTTCCCCTGGAGAGAGCGAGATTCT
CCGCGCTGTAGAAGTCACCATTGTTGTGCACGACGACATCATTCCGTGGCGTTATCCAGCTAAGCGCGAA
CTGCAATTTGGAGAATGGCAGCGCAATGACATTCTTGCAGGTATCTTCGAGCCAGCCACGATCGACATTG
ATCTGGCTATCTTGCTGACAAAAGCAAGAGAACATAGCGTTGCCTTGGTAGGTCCAGCGGCGGAGGAACT
CTTTGATCCGGTTCCTGAACAGGATCTATTTGAGGCGCTAAATGAAACCTTAACGCTATGGAACTCGCCG
CCCGACTGGGCTGGCGATGAGCGAAATGTAGTGCTTACGTTGTCCCGCATTTGGTACAGCGCAGTAACCG
GCAAAATCGCGCCGAAGGATGTCGCTGCCGACTGGGCAATGGAGCGCCTGCCGGCCCAGTATCAGCCCGT
CATACTTGAAGCTAGACAGGCTTATCTTGGACAAGAAGAAGATCGCTTGGCCTCGCGCGCAGATCAGTTG
GAAGAATTTGTCCACTACGTGAAAGGCGAGATCACCAAGGTAGTCGGCAAATAACCCTCGAGCCACCCAT
GACCAAAATCCCTTAACGTGAGTTACGCGTCGTTCCACTGAGCGTCAGACCCCGTAGAAAAGATCAAAGG
ATCTTCTTGAGATCCTTTTTTTCTGCGCGTAATCTGCTGCTTGCAAACAAAAAAACCACCGCTACCAGCG
GTGGTTTGTTTGCCGGATCAAGAGCTACCAACTCTTTTTCCGAAGGTAACTGGCTTCAGCAGAGCGCAGA
TACCAAATACTGTTCTTCTAGTGTAGCCGTAGTTAGGCCACCACTTCAAGAACTCTGTAGCACCGCCTAC
ATACCTCGCTCTGCTAATCCTGTTACCAGTGGCTGCTGCCAGTGGCGATAAGTCGTGTCTTACCGGGTTG
GACTCAAGACGATAGTTACCGGATAAGGCGCAGCGGTCGGGCTGAACGGGGGGTTCGTGCACACAGCCCA
GCTTGGAGCGAACGACCTACACCGAACTGAGATACCTACAGCGTGAGCTATGAGAAAGCGCCACGCTTCC
CGAAGGGAGAAAGGCGGACAGGTATCCGGTAAGCGGCAGGGTCGGAACAGGAGAGCGCACGAGGGAGCTT
CCAGGGGGAAACGCCTGGTATCTTTATAGTCCTGTCGGGTTTCGCCACCTCTGACTTGAGCGTCGATTTT
TGTGATGCTCGTCAGGGGGGCGGAGCCTATGGAAAAACGCCAGCAACGCGGCCTTTTTACGGTTCCTGGC
CTTTTGCTGGCCTTTTGCTCACATGTTCTTTCCTGCGTTATCCCCTGATTCTGTGGATAACCGTATTACC
GCCTTTGAGTGAGCTGATACCGCTCGCCGCAGCCGAACGACCGAGCGCAGCGAGTCAGTGAGCGAGGAAG
CGGAAGAGCGCCCAATACGCAAACCGCCTCTCCCCGCGCGTTGGCCGATTCATTAATGCAGCTGGCACGA
CAGGTTTCCCGACTGGAAAGCGGGCAGTGAGCGCAACGCAATTAATACGCGTACCGCGAGCCAGGAAGAG
TTTGTAGAAACGCAAAAAGGCCATCCGTCAGGATGGCCTTCTGCTTAGTTTGATGCCTGGCAGTTTATGG
CGGGCGTCCTGCCCGCCACCCTCCGGGCCGTTGCTTCACAACGTTCAAATCCGCTCCCGGCGGATTTGTC
CTACTCAGGAGAGCGTTCACCGACAAACAACAGATAAAACGAAAGGCCCAGTCTTCCGACTGAGCCTTTC
GTTTTATTTGATGCCTGGCAGTTCCCTACTCTCGCGTTAACGCTTGCATGGATGTTTTCCCAGTCACGAC
GTTGTAAAACGACGGCCAGTCTTAAGCTCGGGCCCAATAATGATTTTATTTTGACTGATAGTGACCTGTT
CGTTGCAACAAATTGATGAGCAATGCTTTTTTATAATGCCAACTTTGTATACAAAAGTTGCCCCATGGCG
TTCCCTCTAGAGAGATAATGAGCATTGCATGTCTAAGTTATAAAAAATTACCACATATTTTTTTTGTCAC
ACTTGTTTGAAGTGCAGTTTATCTATCTTTATACATATATTTAAACTTTACTCTACGAATAATATAATCT
ATAGTACTACAATAATATCAGTGTTTTAGAGAATCATATAAATGAACAGTTAGACATGGTCTAAAGGACA
ATTGAGTATTTTGACAACAGGACTCTACAGTTTTATCTTTTTAGTGTGCATGTGTTCTCCTTTTTTTTTG
CAAATAGCTTCACCTATATAATACTTCATCCATTTTATTAGTACATCCATTTAGGGTTTAGGGTTAATGG
TTTTTATAGACTAATTTTTTTAGTACATCTATTTTATTCTATTTTAGCCTCTAAATTAAGAAAACTAAAA
CTCTATTTTAGTTTTTTTATTTAATAATTTAGATATAAAATAGAATAAAATAAAGTGACTAAAAATTAAA
CAAATACCCTTTAAGAAATTAAAAAAACTAAGGAAACATTTTTCTTGTTTCGAGTAGATAATGCCAGCCT
GTTAAACGCCGTCGACGAGTCTAACGGACACCAACCAGCGAACCAGCAGCGTCGCGTCGGGCCAAGCGAA
GCAGACGGCACGGCATCTCTGTCGCTGCCTCTGGACCCCTCTCGAGAGTTCCGCTCCACCGTTGGACTTG
CTCCGCTGTCGGCATCCAGAAATTGCGTGGCGGAGCGGCAGACGTGAGCCGGCACGGCAGGCGGCCTCCT
CCTCCTCTCACGGCACCGGCAGCTACGGGGGATTCCTTTCCCACCGCTCCTTCGCTTTCCCTTCCTCGCC
CGCCGTAATAAATAGACACCCCCTCCACACCCTCTTTCCCCAACCTCGTGTTGTTCGGAGCGCACACACA
CACAACCAGATCTCCCCCAAATCCACCCGTCGGCACCTCCGCTTCAAGGTACGCCGCTCGTCCTCCCCCC
CCCCCCTCTCTACCTTCTCTAGATCGGCGTTCCGGTCCATGGTTAGGGCCCGGTAGTTCTACTTCTGTTC
ATGTTTGTGTTAGATCCGTGTTTGTGTTAGATCCGTGCTGCTAGCGTTCGTACACGGATGCGACCTGTAC
GTCAGACACGTTCTGATTGCTAACTTGCCAGTGTTTCTCTTTGGGGAATCCTGGGATGGCTCTAGCCGTT
CCGCAGACGGGATCGATTTCATGATTTTTTTTGTTTCGTTGCATAGGGTTTGGTTTGCCCTTTTCCTTTA
TTTCAATATATGCCGTGCACTTGTTTGTCGGGTCATCTTTTCATGCTTTTTTTTGTCTTGGTTGTGATGA
TGTGGTCTGGTTGGGCGGTCGTTCTAGATCGGAGTAGAATTAATTCTGTTTCAAACTACCTGGTGGATTT
ATTAATTTTGGATCTGTATGTGTGTGCCATACATATTCATAGTTACGAATTGAAGATGATGGATGGAAAT
ATCGATCTAGGATAGGTATACATGTTGATGCGGGTTTTACTGATGCATATACAGAGATGCTTTTTGTTCG
CTTGGTTGTGATGATGTGGTGTGGTTGGGCGGTCGTTCATTCGTTCTAGATCGGAGTAGAATACTGTTTC
AAACTACCTGGTGTATTTATTAATTTTGGAACTGTATGTGTGTGTCATACATCTTCATAGTTACGAGTTT
AAGATGGATGGAAATATCGATCTAGGATAGGTATACATGTTGATGTGGGTTTTACTGATGCATATACATG
ATGGCATATGCAGCATCTATTCATATGCTCTAACCTTGAGTACCTATCTATTATAATAAACAAGTATGTT
TTATAATTATTTTGATCTTGATATACTTGGATGATGGCATATGCAGCAGCTATATGTGGATTTTTTTAGC
CCTGCCTTCATACGCTATTTATTTGCTTGGTACTGTTTCTTTTGTCGATGCTCACCCTGTTGTTTGGTGT
TACTT
Features (pLannotate 1.2.2; 23 found; start..end, strand, type, name):
     36..54      -  rep_origin     f1 ori (fragment): f1 bacteriophage origin of replication; arrow indicates direction of (+) strand synthesis
     59..214     -  CDS            lacZα (fragment): LacZα fragment of β-galactosidase; lacZ fragment
    222..240     +  promoter       T7 promoter: promoter for bacteriophage T7 RNA polymerase
    249..272     -  misc_feature   MCS (fragment): pBluescript multiple cloning site
    288..306     -  promoter       T3 promoter: promoter for bacteriophage T3 RNA polymerase
    351..367     -  protein_bind   lac operator: The lac repressor binds to the lac operator to inhibit transcription in E. coli. This inhibition can be relieved by adding lactose or isopropyl-β-D-thiogalactopyranoside (IPTG). lac repressor encoded by lacI
    375..405     -  promoter       lac promoter: promoter for the E. coli lac operon
    420..441     -  protein_bind   CAP binding site: CAP binding activates transcription in the presence of cAMP. E. coli catabolite activator protein
    492..562     +  ncRNA          tRNA: Accession: RF00005 - tRNA
    601..700     -  protein_bind   attL2: mutant version of attL; recombination site for the Gateway® LR reaction LR Clonase™
    718..736     -  promoter       T7 promoter: promoter for bacteriophage T7 RNA polymerase
    753..771     -  promoter       T7 promoter: promoter for bacteriophage T7 RNA polymerase
    961..984     +  promoter       Pc promoter (fragment): intI1 (promoter lies within the coding sequence); class 1 integron promoter
   1160..1216    +  CDS            GmR (fragment): gentamycin acetyltransferase; aacC1; confers resistance to gentamycin
   1223..2014    +  CDS            SmR: aminoglycoside adenylyltransferase (Murphy, 1985); aadA; confers resistance to spectinomycin and streptomycin
   2107..2695    +  rep_origin     ori: high-copy-number ColE1/pMB1/pBR322/pUC origin of replication
   2878..2970    +  CDS            lacI (fragment): lac repressor; lacI; The lac repressor binds to the lac operator to inhibit transcription in E. coli. This inhibition can be relieved by adding lactose or isopropyl-β-D-thiogalactopyranoside (IPTG).
   3025..3052    -  terminator     rrnB T2 terminator: transcription terminator T2 from the E. coli rrnB gene
   3184..3227    +  terminator     rrnB T1 terminator: Escherichia coli rrnB; transcription terminator T1 from the E. coli rrnB gene
   3274..3310    -  CDS            lacZα (fragment): LacZα fragment of β-galactosidase; lacZ fragment
   3326..3409    +  protein_bind   attL1 (fragment): mutant version of attL; recombination site for the Gateway® LR reaction LR Clonase™
   3400..3420    +  protein_bind   attB5: mutant version of attB; core recombination site for the Gateway® BP reaction BP Clonase™
   3441..6       +  promoter       Ubi promoter (across the origin): maize polyubiquitin gene promoter
