[The description below was written by a language model from this plasmid's Addgene catalogue record and pLannotate feature annotations shown in this document.]
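Description:
pYPQ144-ZmUbi-tRNA is an empty-backbone Gateway entry clone built on pYPQ141D and catalogued as a plant expression/CRISPR vector. It serves as the Golden Gate recipient for four guide RNA modules taken from the pYPQ131-tRNA2.0 to pYPQ134-tRNA2.0 series, so that a four-gRNA array can be assembled in one step. In E. coli the 5.4 kb plasmid replicates from a high-copy ColE1/pUC-type origin and is selected with spectinomycin through the aadA (SmR) aminoglycoside adenylyltransferase gene. The short gentamicin-resistance, Pc promoter, lacI and f1 ori fragments in the annotation appear to be non-functional remnants of earlier cloning steps. The rrnB T1 and T2 terminators lie upstream of the first recombination site, a position where such terminators usually insulate a cassette from read-through transcription.

The functional cassette lies between an attL-type site (annotated as a partial attL1 overlapping an attB5 core) and attL2. LR recombination can therefore move the finished array into a compatible destination vector, although the record does not name the destination. Within the att sites, the maize ubiquitin 1 promoter, a strong Pol II promoter widely used in monocots, is followed by a lacZα segment with the lac promoter, lac operator and CAP site, and then by an annotated tRNA. The lacZα segment most likely acts as the replaceable Golden Gate stuffer allowing blue/white screening, but the table does not annotate the type IIS sites. The tRNA element fits a design in which one Pol II transcript carries several gRNAs separated by tRNAs and is cut into individual guides by the cell's own tRNA-processing enzymes. No plant terminator is annotated. The associated publication concerns multiplexed CRISPR gene activation in plants.
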