Addgene plasmid #158402: pYPQ144-ZmUbi-tRNA
Purpose: (Empty Backbone) Gateway entry clone and Golden Gate recipient for pYPQ131-tRNA2.0 to pYPQ134-tRNA2.0; assembly of 4 gRNAs
Depositing lab: Yiping Qi. Depositing organization: University of Maryland, College Park. Publication: CRISPR-Act3.0 for highly efficient multiplexed gene activation in plants. Pan C, Wu X, Markel K, Malzahn AA, Kundagrami N, Sretenovic S, Zhang Y, Cheng Y, Shih PM, Qi Y. Nat Plants. 2021 Jul;7(7):942-953. doi: 10.1038/s41477-021-00953-7. Epub 2021 Jun 24. PubMed 34168320.
Backbone
  Vector backbone: pYPQ141D
  Vector type: Plant Expression, CRISPR
  Promoter: Maize ubiquitin 1
Growth in bacteria
  Bacterial resistance: Spectinomycin, 50 μg/mL
  Growth temperature: 37°C
  Growth strain: DH5alpha
  Copy number: High Copy
Terms and licenses: Academic/Nonprofit Terms; Industry Terms: Not Available to Industry
How to cite: pYPQ144-ZmUbi-tRNA was a gift from Yiping Qi (Addgene plasmid # 158402 ; http://n2t.net/addgene:158402 ; RRID:Addgene_158402)
